>Addgene plasmid #144793 | TFORF3317 | addgene full sequence | sequence record 353422 | Addgene NGS Result
GGCTCCGGTGCCCGTCAGTGGGCAGAGCGCACATCGCCCACAGTCCCCGAGAAGTTGGGGGGAGGGGTCG
GCAATTGAACCGGTGCCTAGAGAAGGTGGCGCGGGGTAAACTGGGAAAGTGATGTCGTGTACTGGCTCCG
CCTTTTTCCCGAGGGTGGGGGAGAACCGTATATAAGTGCAGTAGTCGCCGTGAACGTTCTTTTTCGCAAC
GGGTTTGCCGCCAGAACACAGGTAAGTGCCGTGTGTGGTTCCCGCGGGCCTGGCCTCTTTACGGGTTATG
GCCCTTGCGTGCCTTGAATTACTTCCACCTGGCTGCAGTACGTGATTCTTGATCCCGAGCTTCGGGTTGG
AAGTGGGTGGGAGAGTTCGAGGCCTTGCGCTTAAGGAGCCCCTTCGCCTCGTGCTTGAGTTGAGGCCTGG
CCTGGGCGCTGGGGCCGCCGCGTGCGAATCTGGTGGCACCTTCGCGCCTGTCTCGCTGCTTTCGATAAGT
CTCTAGCCATTTAAAATTTTTGATGACCTGCTGCGACGCTTTTTTTCTGGCAAGATAGTCTTGTAAATGC
GGGCCAAGATCTGCACACTGGTATTTCGGTTTTTGGGGCCGCGGGCGGCGACGGGGCCCGTGCGTCCCAG
CGCACATGTTCGGCGAGGCGGGGCCTGCGAGCGCGGCCACCGAGAATCGGACGGGGGTAGTCTCAAGCTG
GCCGGCCTGCTCTGGTGCCTGGCCTCGCGCCGCCGTGTATCGCCCCGCCCTGGGCGGCAAGGCTGGCCCG
GTCGGCACCAGTTGCGTGAGCGGAAAGATGGCCGCTTCCCGGCCCTGCTGCAGGGAGCTCAAAATGGAGG
ACGCGGCGCTCGGGAGAGCGGGCGGGTGAGTCACCCACACAAAGGAAAAGGGCCTTTCCGTCCTCAGCCG
TCGCTTCATGTGACTCCACGGAGTACCGGGCGCCGTCCAGGCACCTCGATTAGTTCTCGAGCTTTTGGAG
TACGTCGTCTTTAGGTTGGGGGGAGGGGTTTTATGCGATGGAGTTTCCCCACACTGAGTGGGTGGAGACT
GAAGTTAGGCCAGCTTGGCACTTGATGTAATTCTCCTTGGAATTTGCCCTTTTTGAGTTTGGATCTTGGT
TCATTCTCAAGCCTCAGACAGTGGTTCAAAGTTTTTTTCTTCCATTTCAGGTGTCGTGAGGCTAGCATCG
ATTGATCAACAAGTTTGTACAAAAAAGTTGGCACCATGTATTTTTCCCAGGAAGAATGGGAGTTATTGGA
TCCCACTCAGAAGGCCCTCTACAATGATGTAATGCAGGAAAACTATGAGACTGTCATCTCTCTAGCATTG
TTTGTGCTCCCCAAACCTAAAGTGATCTCCTGTCTAGAGCAAGGGGAAGAGCCATGGGTTCAAGTATCCC
CGGAGTTTAAGGATAGTGCCGGAAAATCTCCTACAGGGTTAAAGCTCAAAAACGACACTGAAAATCATCA
GCCTGTGTCTCTTTCTGACTTAGAAATACAAGCATCAGCAGGCGTCATATCAAAAAAGGCCAAAGTAAAA
GTTCCCCAGAAAACAGCAGGCAAAGAAAATCATTTTGATATGCACAGAGTGGGAAAATGGCACCAAGATT
TTCCAGTGAAGAAAAGAAAGAAACTTTCAACCTGGAAACAAGAGCTGCTCAAACTTATGGATCGTCACAA
GAAAGATTGTGCAAGAGAGAAGCCTTTTAAATGTCAGGAATGTGGGAAAACCTTCAGAGTTAGCTCTGAC
CTTATTAAGCACCAAAGAATTCACACTGAAGAGAAACCCTATAAATGTCAACAGTGTGATAAGAGGTTTA
GATGGAGTTCAGATCTTAATAAGCACTTAACAACACACCAAGGAATAAAACCATATAAATGTTCATGGTG
TGGGAAAAGCTTCAGTCAAAATACAAATTTACATACACACCAAAGAACTCATACAGGAGAAAAGCCCTTC
ACATGTCATGAATGTGGAAAAAAATTCAGTCAGAACTCCCACCTTATTAAACACCGGAGAACCCACACAG
GTGAGCAGCCATATACTTGTAGCATATGCAGGAGAAACTTCAGCAGGCGGTCAAGCCTTCTTAGACACCA
GAAACTCCACCTGTTGCCAACTTTCTTGTACAAAGTGGTTGATATCGGTAAGCCTATCCCTAACCCTCTC
CTCGGTCTCGATTCTACGTAGTAATGAACTAGTCCGTAACTTGAAAGTATTTCGATTTCTTGGCTTTATA
TATCTTGTGGAAAGGACGAAATACCATGACCAACAATAAGCCCACGCGTTAAGTCGACAATCAACCTCTG
GATTACAAAATTTGTGAAAGATTGACTGGTATTCTTAACTATGTTGCTCCTTTTACGCTATGTGGATACG
CTGCTTTAATGCCTTTGTATCATGCTATTGCTTCCCGTATGGCTTTCATTTTCTCCTCCTTGTATAAATC
CTGGTTGCTGTCTCTTTATGAGGAGTTGTGGCCCGTTGTCAGGCAACGTGGCGTGGTGTGCACTGTGTTT
GCTGACGCAACCCCCACTGGTTGGGGCATTGCCACCACCTGTCAGCTCCTTTCCGGGACTTTCGCTTTCC
CCCTCCCTATTGCCACGGCGGAACTCATCGCCGCCTGCCTTGCCCGCTGCTGGACAGGGGCTCGGCTGTT
GGGCACTGACAATTCCGTGGTGTTGTCGGGGAAATCATCGTCCTTTCCTTGGCTGCTCGCCTGTGTTGCC
ACCTGGATTCTGCGCGGGACGTCCTTCTGCTACGTCCCTTCGGCCCTCAATCCAGCGGACCTTCCTTCCC
GCGGCCTGCTGCCGGCTCTGCGGCCTCTTCCGCGTCTTCGCCTTCGCCCTCAGACGAGTCGGATCTCCCT
TTGGGCCGCCTCCCCGCGTCGACTTTAAGACCAATGACTTACAAGGCAGCTGTAGATCTTAGCCACTTTT
TAAAAGAAAAGGGGGGACTGGAAGGGCTAATTCACTCCCAACGAAGACAAGATCTGCTTTTTGCTTGTAC
TGGGTCTCTCTGGTTAGACCAGATCTGAGCCTGGGAGCTCTCTGGCTAACTAGGGAACCCACTGCTTAAG
CCTCAATAAAGCTTGCCTTGAGTGCTTCAAGTAGTGTGTGCCCGTCTGTTGTGTGACTCTGGTAACTAGA
GATCCCTCAGACCCTTTTAGTCAGTGTGGAAAATCTCTAGCAGTACGTATAGTAGTTCATGTCATCTTAT
TATTCAGTATTTATAACTTGCAAAGAAATGAATATCAGAGAGTGAGAGGAACTTGTTTATTGCAGCTTAT
AATGGTTACAAATAAAGCAATAGCATCACAAATTTCACAAATAAAGCATTTTTTTCACTGCATTCTAGTT
GTGGTTTGTCCAAACTCATCAATGTATCTTATCATGTCTGGCTCTAGCTATCCCGCCCCTAACTCCGCCC
ATCCCGCCCCTAACTCCGCCCAGTTCCGCCCATTCTCCGCCCCATGGCTGACTAATTTTTTTTATTTATG
CAGAGGCCGAGGCCGCCTCGGCCTCTGAGCTATTCCAGAAGTAGTGAGGAGGCTTTTTTGGAGGCCTAGG
GACGTACCCAATTCGCCCTATAGTGAGTCGTATTACGCGCGCTCACTGGCCGTCGTTTTACAACGTCGTG
ACTGGGAAAACCCTGGCGTTACCCAACTTAATCGCCTTGCAGCACATCCCCCTTTCGCCAGCTGGCGTAA
TAGCGAAGAGGCCCGCACCGATCGCCCTTCCCAACAGTTGCGCAGCCTGAATGGCGAATGGG
[124 nt withheld, positions 3773-3896]
C
[91 nt withheld, positions 3898-3988]
A
[49 nt withheld, positions 3990-4038]
CCTTTGACGTTGGAGTCCACGTTCTTT
[37 nt withheld, positions 4066-4102]
ACCCTATCTCGGTCTATTCTTTTGATTTATAAGGGATTTTGCCGATTTCGGCCTATTGGTTAAAAAATGA
GCTGATTTAACAAAAATTTAACGCGAATTTTAACAAAATATTAACGCTTACAATTTAGGTGGCACTTTTC
GGGGAAATGTGCGCGGAACCCCTATTTGTTTATTTTTCTAAATACATTCAAATATGTATCCGCTCATGAG
ACAATAACCCTGATAAATGCTTCAATAATATTGAAAAAGGAAGAGTATGAGTATTCAACATTTCCGTGTC
GCCCTTATTCCCTTTTTTGCGGCATTTTGCCTTCCTGTTTTTGCTCACCCAGAAACGCTGGTGAAAGTAA
AAGATGCTGAAGATCAGTTGGGTGCACGAGTGGGTTACATCGAACTGGATCTCAACAGCGGTAAGATCCT
TGAGAGTTTTCGCCCCGAAGAACGTTTTCCAATGATGAGCACTTTTAAAGTTCTGCTATGTGGCGCGGTA
TTATCCCGTATTGACGCCGGGCAAGAGCAACTCGGTCGCCGCATACACTATTCTCAGAATGACTTGGTTG
AGTACTCACCAGTCACAGAAAAGCATCTTACGGATGGCATGACAGTAAGAGAATTATGCAGTGCTGCCAT
AACCATGAGTGATAACACTGCGGCCAACTTACTTCTGACAACGATCGGAGGACCGAAGGAGCTAACCGCT
TTTTTGCACAACATGGGGGATCATGTAACTCGCCTTGATCGTTGGGAACCGGAGCTGAATGAAGCCATAC
CAAACGACGAGCGTGACACCACGATGCCTGTAGCAATGGCAACAACGTTGCGCAAACTATTAACTGGCGA
ACTACTTACTCTAGCTTCCCGGCAACAATTAATAGACTGGATGGAGGCGGATAAAGTTGCAGGACCACTT
CTGCGCTCGGCCCTTCCGGCTGGCTGGTTTATTGCTGATAAATCTGGAGCCGGTGAGCGTGGGTCTCGCG
GTATCATTGCAGCACTGGGGCCAGATGGTAAGCCCTCCCGTATCGTAGTTATCTACACGACGGGGAGTCA
GGCAACTATGGATGAACGAAATAGACAGATCGCTGAGATAGGTGCCTCACTGATTAAGCATTGGTAACTG
TCAGACCAAGTTTACTCATATATACTTTAGATTGATTTAAAACTTCATTTTTAATTTAAAAGGATCTAGG
TGAAGATCCTTTTTGATAATCTCATGACCAAAATCCCTTAACGTGAGTTTTCGTTCCACTGAGCGTCAGA
CCCCGTAGAAAAGATCAAAGGATCTTCTTGAGATCCTTTTTTTCTGCGCGTAATCTGCTGCTTGCAAACA
AAAAAACCACCGCTACCAGCGGTGGTTTGTTTGCCGGATCAAGAGCTACCAACTCTTTTTCCGAAGGTAA
CTGGCTTCAGCAGAGCGCAGATACCAAATACTGTTCTTCTAGTGTAGCCGTAGTTAGGCCACCACTTCAA
GAACTCTGTAGCACCGCCTACATACCTCGCTCTGCTAATCCTGTTACCAGTGGCTGCTGCCAGTGGCGAT
AAGTCGTGTCTTACCGGGTTGGACTCAAGACGATAGTTACCGGATAAGGCGCAGCGGTCGGGCTGAACGG
GGGGTTCGTGCACACAGCCCAGCTTGGAGCGAACGACCTACACCGAACTGAGATACCTACAGCGTGAGCT
ATGAGAAAGCGCCACGCTTCCCGAAGGGAGAAAGGCGGACAGGTATCCGGTAAGCGGCAGGGTCGGAACA
GGAGAGCGCACGAGGGAGCTTCCAGGGGGAAACGCCTGGTATCTTTATAGTCCTGTCGGGTTTCGCCACC
TCTGACTTGAGCGTCGATTTTTGTGATGCTCGTCAGGGGGGCGGAGCCTATGGAAAAACGCCAGCAACGC
GGCCTTTTTACGGTTCCTGGCCTTTTGCTGGCCTTTTGCTCACATGTTCTTTCCTGCGTTATCCCCTGAT
TCTGTGGATAACCGTATTACCGCCTTTGAGTGAGCTGATACCGCTCGCCGCAGCCGAACGACCGAGCGCA
GCGAGTCAGTGAGCGAGGAAGCGGAAGAGCGCCCAATACGCAAACCGCCTCTCCCCGCGCGTTGGCCGAT
TCATTAATGCAGCTGGCACGACAGGTTTCCCGACTGGAAAGCGGGCAGTGAGCGCAACGCAATTAATGTG
AGTTAGCTCACTCATTAGGCACCCCAGGCTTTACACTTTATGCTTCCGGCTCGTATGTTGTGTGGAATTG
TGAGCGGATAACAATTTCACACAGGAAACAGCTATGACCATGATTACGCCAAGCGCGCAATTAACCCTCA
CTAAAGGGAACAAAAGCTGGAGCTGCAAGCTTAATGTAGTCTTATGCAATACTCTTGTAGTCTTGCAACA
TGGTAACGATGAGTTAGCAACATGCCTTACAAGGAGAGAAAAAGCACCGTGCATGCCGATTGGTGGAAGT
AAGGTGGTACGATCGTGCCTTATTAGGAAGGCAACAGACGGGTCTGACATGGATTGGACGAACCACTGAA
TTGCCGCATTGCAGAGATATTGTATTTAAGTGCCTAGCTCGATACATAAACGGGTCTCTCTGGTTAGACC
AGATCTGAGCCTGGGAGCTCTCTGGCTAACTAGGGAACCCACTGCTTAAGCCTCAATAAAGCTTGCCTTG
AGTGCTTCAAGTAGTGTGTGCCCGTCTGTTGTGTGACTCTGGTAACTAGAGATCCCTCAGACCCTTTTAG
TCAGTGTGGAAAATCTCTAGCAGTGGCGCCCGAACAGGGACTTGAAAGCGAAAGGGAAACCAGAGGAGCT
CTCTCGACGCAGGACTCGGCTTGCTGAAGCGCGCACGGCAAGAGGCGAGGGGCGGCGACTGGTGAGTACG
CCAAAAATTTTGACTAGCGGAGGCTAGAAGGAGAGAGATGGGTGCGAGAGCGTCAGTATTAAGCGGGGGA
GAATTAGATCGCGATGGGAAAAAATTCGGTTAAGGCCAGGGGGAAAGAAAAAATATAAATTAAAACATAT
AGTATGGGCAAGCAGGGAGCTAGAACGATTCGCAGTTAATCCTGGCCTGTTAGAAACATCAGAAGGCTGT
AGACAAATACTGGGACAGCTACAACCATCCCTTCAGACAGGATCAGAAGAACTTAGATCATTATATAATA
CAGTAGCAACCCTCTATTGTGTGCATCAAAGGATAGAGATAAAAGACACCAAGGAAGCTTTAGACAAGAT
AGAGGAAGAGCAAAACAAAAGTAAGACCACCGCACAGCAAGCGGCCGCTGATCTTCAGACCTGGAGGAGG
AGATATGAGGGACAATTGGAGAAGTGAATTATATAAATATAAAGTAGTAAAAATTGAACCATTAGGAGTA
GCACCCACCAAGGCAAAGAGAAGAGTGGTGCAGAGAGAAAAAAGAGCAGTGGGAATAGGAGCTTTGTTCC
TTGGGTTCTTGGGAGCAGCAGGAAGCACTATGGGCGCAGCGTCAATGACGCTGACGGTACAGGCCAGACA
ATTATTGTCTGGTATAGTGCAGCAGCAGAACAATTTGCTGAGGGCTATTGAGGCGCAACAGCATCTGTTG
CAACTCACAGTCTGGGGCATCAAGCAGCTCCAGGCAAGAATCCTGGCTGTGGAAAGATACCTAAAGGATC
AACAGCTCCTGGGGATTTGGGGTTGCTCTGGAAAACTCATTTGCACCACTGCTGTGCCTTGGAATGCTAG
TTGGAGTAATAAATCTCTGGAACAGATTTGGAATCACACGACCTGGATGGAGTGGGACAGAGAAATTAAC
AATTACACAAGCTTAATACACTCCTTAATTGAAGAATCGCAAAACCAGCAAGAAAAGAATGAACAAGAAT
TATTGGAATTAGATAAATGGGCAAGTTTGTGGAATTGGTTTAACATAACAAATTGGCTGTGGTATATAAA
ATTATTCATAATGATAGTAGGAGGCTTGGTAGGTTTAAGAATAGTTTTTGCTGTACTTTCTATAGTGAAT
AGAGTTAGGCAGGGATATTCACCATTATCGTTTCAGACCCACCTCCCAACCCCGAGGGGACCCATGCATT
GCATCTCAATTAGTCAGCAACCAGGTGTGGAAAGTCCCCAGGCTCCCCAGCAGGCAGAAGTATGCAAAGC
ATGCGTCTCAATTAGTCAGCAACCATAGTCCCGCCCCTAACTCCGCCCATCCCGCCCCTAACTCCGCCCA
GTTCCGCCCATTCTCCGCCCCATGGCTGACTAATTTTTTTTATTTATGCAGAGGCCGAGGCCGCCTCGGC
CTCTGAGCTATTCCAGAAGTAGTGAGGAGGCTTTTTTGGAGGCCTAGGCTTTTGCAAAAAGCTTTCTAGA
GGTACCACCGGAGCTTACCATGACCGAGTACAAGCCCACGGTGCGCCTCGCCACCCGCGACGACGTCCCC
AGGGCCGTACGCACCCTCGCCGCCGCGTTCGCCGACTACCCCGCCACGCGCCACACCGTCGATCCGGACC
GCCACATCGAGCGGGTCACCGAGCTGCAAGAACTCTTCCTCACGCGCGTCGGGCTCGACATCGGCAAGGT
GTGGGTCGCGGACGACGGCGCCGCCGTGGCGGTCTGGACCACGCCGGAGAGCGTCGAAGCGGGGGCGGTG
TTCGCCGAGATCGGCCCGCGCATGGCCGAGTTGAGCGGTTCCCGGCTGGCCGCGCAGCAACAGATGGAAG
GCCTCCTGGCGCCGCACCGGCCCAAGGAGCCCGCGTGGTTCCTGGCCACCGTCGGCGTCTCGCCCGACCA
CCAGGGCAAGGGTCTGGGCAGCGCCGTCGTGCTCCCCGGAGTGGAGGCGGCCGAGCGCGCCGGGGTGCCC
GCCTTCCTGGAGACCTCCGCGCCCCGCAACCTCCCCTTCTACGAGCGGCTCGGCTTCACCGTCACCGCCG
ACGTCGAGGTGCCCGAAGGACCGCGCACCTGGTGCATGACCCGCAAGCCCGGTGCCAGTTAACGAATTCT
AGATCTTGAGACAAATGGCAGTATTCATCCACAATTTTAAAAGAAAAGGGGGGATTGGGGGGTACAGTGC
AGGGGAAAGAATAGTAGACATAATAGCAACAGACATACAAACTAAAGAATTACAAAAACAAATTACAAAA
ATTCAAAATTTTCGGGTTTATTACAGGGACAGCAGAGATCCACTTTGGCGCCGGCTCGAGGCCTGCAGGT
GCAAAGATGGATAAAGTTTTAAACAGAGAGGAATCTTTGCAGCTAATGGACCTTCTAGGTCTTGAAAGGA
GTGGGAATT
Features (pLannotate 1.2.2; 34 found; start..end, strand, type, name):
      1..1179    +  promoter       EF-1α promoter: strong constitutive promoter for human elongation factor EF-1α
   1200..1217    +  protein_bind   attB1 (fragment): mutant version of attB; core recombination site for the Gateway® BP reaction BP Clonase™
   1226..1780    +  CDS            ZNF75A (fragment): ZN75A_HUMAN - Experimental evidence at protein level: Swiss-Prot protein existence level 1. May be involved in transcriptional regulation. From Homo sapiens (Human).
   2121..2138    -  protein_bind   attB2 (fragment): mutant version of attB; core recombination site for the Gateway® BP reaction BP Clonase™
   2147..2188    +  CDS            V5 tag: epitope tag from simian virus 5
   2204..2257    +  promoter       U6 promoter (fragment): RNA polymerase III promoter for human U6 snRNA
   2299..2887    +  misc_feature   WPRE: woodchuck hepatitis virus posttranscriptional regulatory element
   2938..2957    +  misc_feature   cPPT/CTS (fragment): central polypurine tract and central termination sequence of HIV-1
   2959..3192    +  LTR            3' LTR (ΔU3): self-inactivating 3' long terminal repeat (LTR) from HIV-1
   3270..3391    +  polyA_signal   SV40 poly(A) signal: SV40 polyadenylation signal
   3431..3566    +  rep_origin     SV40 ori: SV40 origin of replication
   3587..3605    -  promoter       T7 promoter: promoter for bacteriophage T7 RNA polymerase
   3613..3768    +  CDS            lacZα (fragment): LacZα fragment of β-galactosidase; lacZ fragment
   3773..4201    +  rep_origin     f1 ori (sequence partly withheld): f1 bacteriophage origin of replication; arrow indicates direction of (+) strand synthesis
   4254..4358    +  promoter       AmpR promoter: bla
   4359..5219    +  CDS            AmpR: β-lactamase; bla; confers resistance to ampicillin, carbenicillin, and related antibiotics
   5390..5978    +  rep_origin     ori: high-copy-number ColE1/pMB1/pBR322/pUC origin of replication
   6161..6253    +  CDS            lacI (fragment): lac repressor; lacI; The lac repressor binds to the lac operator to inhibit transcription in E. coli. This inhibition can be relieved by adding lactose or isopropyl-β-D-thiogalactopyranoside (IPTG).
   6266..6287    +  protein_bind   CAP binding site: CAP binding activates transcription in the presence of cAMP. E. coli catabolite activator protein
   6302..6332    +  promoter       lac promoter: promoter for the E. coli lac operon
   6340..6356    +  protein_bind   lac operator: The lac repressor binds to the lac operator to inhibit transcription in E. coli. This inhibition can be relieved by adding lactose or isopropyl-β-D-thiogalactopyranoside (IPTG). lac repressor encoded by lacI
   6401..6419    +  promoter       T3 promoter: promoter for bacteriophage T3 RNA polymerase
   6447..6673    +  promoter       RSV promoter: Rous sarcoma virus enhancer/promoter
   6674..6854    +  LTR            5' LTR (truncated): truncated 5' long terminal repeat (LTR) from HIV-1
   6901..7026    +  misc_feature   HIV-1 Ψ: packaging signal of human immunodeficiency virus type 1
   7010..7373    +  CDS            HIV-1 gag (fragment): gag protein from human immunodeficiency virus 1; gag
   7519..7752    +  misc_feature   RRE: The Rev response element (RRE) of HIV-1 allows for Rev-dependent mRNA export from the nucleus to the cytoplasm.
   8129..8155    +  CDS            Rev (fragment): human immunodeficiency virus 1 (HIV-1) Rev protein; rev; enhances nuclear export of unspliced and incompletely spliced viral mRNAs
   8162..8185    +  promoter       SV40 promoter (fragment): SV40 early promoter
   8186..8257    +  promoter       SV40 promoter (fragment): SV40 enhancer and early promoter
   8281..8416    +  rep_origin     SV40 ori: SV40 origin of replication
   8462..9058    +  CDS            PuroR (fragment): puromycin N-acetyltransferase; pac from Streptomyces; confers resistance to puromycin
   9107..9224    +  misc_feature   cPPT/CTS: central polypurine tract and central termination sequence of HIV-1
   9289..9355    +  CDS            small t antigen (fragment): SV40 (simian virus 40) small t antigen
