[The description below was written by a language model from this plasmid's Addgene catalogue record and pLannotate feature annotations shown in this document.]
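Description:
TFORF3317 is a third-generation-style, self-inactivating lentiviral expression plasmid built on the pLX_TRC317 backbone and carrying the human zinc-finger gene ZNF75A as one member of a barcoded transcription factor ORF collection. It is propagated in E. coli through a high-copy ColE1/pUC-type origin with ampicillin selection (AmpR); an f1 origin and remnants of lac and T7/T3 promoter elements from the cloning backbone are also annotated. The depositor notes that recombination can occur during propagation, which is typical of LTR-containing plasmids.

The viral genome is transcribed in packaging cells from an RSV promoter fused to a truncated HIV-1 5' LTR, followed by the Ψ packaging signal, a gag fragment and the RRE for Rev-dependent nuclear export. Downstream, an SV40 early promoter drives puromycin N-acetyltransferase for selection of transduced mammalian cells, and a cPPT/CTS element aids nuclear import of the reverse-transcribed genome. The payload cassette uses the strong constitutive EF-1α promoter to express ZNF75A, which was introduced by Gateway cloning and is flanked by attB1 and attB2 remnants, with an in-frame C-terminal V5 epitope tag for detection. The automated annotation matches only part of the interval between the att sites to ZNF75A. A WPRE enhances transcript expression ahead of the ΔU3 3' LTR, with an SV40 poly(A) signal beyond it. The 24-bp barcode described for the collection is not annotated as a feature, so its position is not stated in the record.

The construct is intended for stable overexpression of ZNF75A, particularly in pooled screens where the barcode identifies which transcription factor each cell received, as in directed-differentiation studies.
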