Addgene plasmid #144793: TFORF3317
Purpose: Lentiviral vector for overexpressing transcription factor ORFs with unique 24-bp barcodes. Barcodes facilitate identification of transcription factors in pooled screens.
Depositing lab: Feng Zhang. Depositing organization: Broad Institute. Publication: A transcription factor atlas of directed differentiation. Joung J, Ma S, Tay T, Geiger-Schuller KR, Kirchgatterer PC, Verdine VK, Guo B, Arias-Garcia MA, Allen WE, Singh A, Kuksenko O, Abudayyeh OO, Gootenberg JS, Fu Z, Macrae RK, Buenrostro JD, Regev A, Zhang F. Cell. 2023 Jan 5;186(1):209-229.e26. doi: 10.1016/j.cell.2022.11.026. PubMed 36608654.
Backbone
  Vector backbone: pLX_TRC317
  Backbone manufacturer: Broad Institute Genetic Perturbation Platform
  Backbone size w/o insert (bp): 8264
  Vector type: Mammalian Expression, Lentiviral
  Selectable markers: Puromycin
Growth in bacteria
  Bacterial resistance: Ampicillin, 100 μg/mL
  Growth temperature: 37°C
  Growth strain: Stbl3
  Copy number: High Copy
Gene/Insert
  Gene/Insert name: ZNF75A
  Species: H. sapiens (human)
  Insert size (bp): 1097
  Entrez Gene: ZNF75A (a.k.a. FLJ31529, MGC59959)
  Promoter: EF1a
  Tag / fusion protein: V5 (C terminal on insert)
  Cloning method: Gateway Cloning
  Sequencing primers: 5′ GGGTGGAGACTGAAGTTAGGCCAG; 3′ CACATAGCGTAAAAGGAGCAACATAG
Resource information
  A portion of this plasmid was derived from a plasmid made by: Broad Institute Genetic Perturbation Platform
Terms and licenses: Academic/Nonprofit Terms; Industry Terms: Not Available to Industry
Depositor comments: NM_153028.3 Please test multiple small colonies in case of plasmid recombination. To make this collection available in a timely manner, a portion of this collection was not fully sequenced by Addgene. If an Addgene verified full plasmid sequence is not available, please contact us prior to placing an order to request the full sequence.
How to cite: TFORF3317 was a gift from Feng Zhang (Addgene plasmid # 144793 ; http://n2t.net/addgene:144793 ; RRID:Addgene_144793)
