>Addgene plasmid #144793 | TFORF3317 | depositor partial sequence | sequence record 286494 | Insert
ATCGATTGATCAACAAGTTTGTACAAAAAAGTTGGCACCATGTATTTTTCCCAGGAAGAATGGGAGTTAT
TGGATCCCACTCAGAAGGCCCTCTACAATGATGTAATGCAGGAAAACTATGAGACTGTCATCTCTCTAGC
ATTGTTTGTGCTCCCCAAACCTAAAGTGATCTCCTGTCTAGAGCAAGGGGAAGAGCCATGGGTTCAAGTA
TCCCCGGAGTTTAAGGATAGTGCCGGAAAATCTCCTACAGGGTTAAAGCTCAAAAACGACACTGAAAATC
ATCAGCCTGTGTCTCTTTCTGACTTAGAAATACAAGCATCAGCAGGCGTCATATCAAAAAAGGCCAAAGT
AAAAGTTCCCCAGAAAACAGCAGGCAAAGAAAATCATTTTGATATGCACAGAGTGGGAAAATGGCACCAA
GATTTTCCAGTGAAGAAAAGAAAGAAACTTTCAACCTGGAAACAAGAGCTGCTCAAACTTATGGATCGTC
ACAAGAAAGATTGTGCAAGAGAGAAGCCTTTTAAATGTCAGGAATGTGGGAAAACCTTCAGAGTTAGCTC
TGACCTTATTAAGCACCAAAGAATTCACACTGAAGAGAAACCCTATAAATGTCAACAGTGTGATAAGAGG
TTTAGATGGAGTTCAGATCTTAATAAGCACTTAACAACACACCAAGGAATAAAACCATATAAATGTTCAT
GGTGTGGGAAAAGCTTCAGTCAAAATACAAATTTACATACACACCAAAGAACTCATACAGGAGAAAAGCC
CTTCACATGTCATGAATGTGGAAAAAAATTCAGTCAGAACTCCCACCTTATTAAACACCGGAGAACCCAC
ACAGGTGAGCAGCCATATACTTGTAGCATATGCAGGAGAAACTTCAGCAGGCGGTCAAGCCTTCTTAGAC
ACCAGAAACTCCACCTGTTGCCAACTTTCTTGTACAAAGTGGTTGATATCGGTAAGCCTATCCCTAACCC
TCTCCTCGGTCTCGATTCTACGTAGTAATGAACTAGTCCGTAACTTGAAAGTATTTCGATTTCTTGGCTT
TATATATCTTGTGGAAAGGACGAAATACCATGACCAACAATAAGCCC
