>Addgene plasmid #144793 | TFORF3317 | depositor partial sequence | sequence record 286495 | Barcode
AATACCATGACCAACAATAAGCCC
